Addgene plasmid #23749: pDONR223-IRAK4
Depositing lab: William Hahn & David Root. Depositing organization: Dana-Farber Cancer Institute. Publication: COT drives resistance to RAF inhibition through MAP kinase pathway reactivation. Johannessen CM, Boehm JS, Kim SY, Thomas SR, Wardwell L, Johnson LA, Emery CM, Stransky N, Cogdill AP, Barretina J, Caponigro G, Hieronymus H, Murray RR, Salehi-Ashtiani K, Hill DE, Vidal M, Zhao JJ, Yang X, Alkan O, Kim S, Harris JL, Wilson CJ, Myer VE, Finan PM, Root DE, Roberts TM, Golub T, Flaherty KT, Dummer R, Weber BL, Sellers WR, Schlegel R, Wargo JA, Hahn WC, Garraway LA. Nature. 2010 Dec 16;468(7326):968-72. doi: 10.1038/nature09627 PubMed 21107320.
Backbone
  Vector backbone: pDONR223
  Backbone manufacturer: Invitrogen
  Backbone size w/o insert (bp): 5005
  Vector type: Gateway Donor vector
Growth in bacteria
  Bacterial resistance: Spectinomycin, 50 μg/mL
  Growth temperature: 37°C
  Growth strain: DH5alpha
  Copy number: High Copy
Gene/Insert
  Gene/Insert name: IRAK4 (alt name: interleukin-1 receptor-associated kinase 4)
  Species: H. sapiens (human)
  Insert size (bp): 1383
  Entrez Gene: IRAK4 (a.k.a. IMD67, IPD1, IRAK-4, NY-REN-64, REN64)
  Cloning method: Gateway Cloning
  Sequencing primers: 5′ M13pUC-fwd; 3′ M13rev
Terms and licenses: Academic/Nonprofit Terms; Industry Terms: Not Available to Industry
Depositor comments: The ORF has no Stop codon. This design enables easy recombination into a destination vector to add an epitope tag of choice and Stop codon to the ORF. Do NOT use this plasmid directly for transfections. A set of 4 custom lentiviral vectors is available ( pLX301 (http://www.addgene.org/25895/) , pLX302 (http://www.addgene.org/25896/) , pLX303 (http://www.addgene.org/25897/) , pLX304 (http://www.addgene.org/25890/) ) to be used to express these ORFs in mammalian cells. These plasmids are not included in the kit and must be ordered separately.
How to cite: pDONR223-IRAK4 was a gift from William Hahn & David Root (Addgene plasmid # 23749 ; http://n2t.net/addgene:23749 ; RRID:Addgene_23749)
