[The description below was written by a language model from this plasmid's Addgene catalogue record.]
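Description:
pDONR223-IRAK4 is a Gateway entry clone built in the Invitrogen pDONR223 donor backbone (about 5 kb without insert) and carrying the open reading frame of human IRAK4, interleukin-1 receptor-associated kinase 4, as an insert of roughly 1.4 kb. It is a bacterial propagation plasmid, maintained at high copy number in standard E. coli cloning strains under spectinomycin selection. The record does not include a feature table, so the origin of replication and the exact recombination sites are not itemised. As a product of Gateway cloning into a donor vector, the ORF would be expected to sit between att recombination sites that allow its transfer by recombination into compatible destination vectors. M13 forward and reverse primer sites flank the insert for sequence verification.

The ORF was deliberately cloned without a stop codon. This "open" configuration lets the coding sequence be recombined in frame into a destination vector that supplies a C-terminal epitope tag of the user's choice together with a stop codon. The plasmid has no stated promoter for expression in mammalian cells, and the depositors note explicitly that it should not be transfected directly; it serves purely as a shuttle for the ORF. They point to a companion set of four lentiviral destination vectors (pLX301 to pLX304), obtained separately, for expressing the ORFs in mammalian cells. The clone belongs to a kit of kinase ORFs associated with a published study of resistance to RAF inhibition through MAP kinase pathway reactivation, so its typical use is generating tagged IRAK4 expression constructs, for example for gain-of-function experiments.
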