>Addgene plasmid #23749 | pDONR223-IRAK4 | depositor partial sequence | sequence record 10900 | Author sequence
ATGAACAAACCCATAACACCATCAACATATGTGCGCTGCCTCAATGTTGGACTAATTAGGAAGCTGTCAG
ATTTTATTGATCCTCAAGAAGGATGGAAGAAGTTAGCTGTAGCTATTAAAAAACCATCTGGTGATGATAG
ATACAATCAGTTTCACATAAGGAGATTTGAAGCATTACTTCAAACTGGAAAAAGTCCCACTTCTGAATTA
CTGTTTGACTGGGGCACCACAAATTGCACAGTTGGTGATCTTGTGGATCTTTTGATCCAAAATGAATTTT
TTGCTCCTGCAAGTCTTTTGCTCCCAGATGCTGTTCCCAAAACTGCTAATACACTACCTTCTAAAGAAGC
TATAACAGTTCAGCAAAAACAGATGCCTTTCTGTGACAAAGACAGGACATTGATGACACCTGTGCAGAAT
CTTGAACAAAGCTATATGCCACCTGACTCCTCAAGTCCAGAAAATAAAAGTTTAGAAGTTAGTGATACAC
GTTTTCACAGTTTTTCATTTTATGAATTGAAGAATGTCACAAATAACTTTGATGAACGACCCATTTCTGT
TGGTGGTAATAAAATGGGAGAGGGAGGATTTGGAGTTGTATATAAAGGCTACGTAAATAACACAACTGTG
GCAGTGAAGAAGCTTGCAGCAATGGTTGACATTACTACTGAAGAACTGAAACAGCAGTTTGATCAAGAAA
TAAAAGTAATGGCAAAGTGTCAACATGAAAACTTAGTAGAACTACTTGGTTTCTCAAGTGATGGAGATGA
CCTCTGCTTAGTATATGTTTACATGCCTAATGGTTCATTGCTAGACAGACTCTCTTGCTTGGATGGTACT
CCACCACTTTCTTGGCACATGAGATGCAAGATTGCTCAGGGTGCAGCTAATGGCATCAATTTTCTACATG
AAAATCATCATATTCATAGAGATATTAAAAGTGCAAATATCTTACTGGATGAAGCTTTTACTGCTAAAAT
ATCTGACTTTGGCCTTGCACGGGCTTCTGAGAAGTTTGCCCAGACAGTCATGACTAGCAGAATTGTGGGA
ACAACAGCTTATATGGCACCAGAAGCTTTGCGTGGAGAAATAACACCCAAATCTGATATTTACAGCTTTG
GTGTGGTTTTACTAGAAATAATAACTGGACTTCCAGCTGTGGATGAACACCGTGAACCTCAGTTATTGCT
AGATATTAAAGAAGAAATTGAAGATGAAGAAAAGACAATTGAAGATTATATTGATAAAAAGATGAATGAT
GCTGATTCCACTTCAGTTGAAGCTATGTACTCTGTTGCTAGTCAATGTCTGCATGAAAAGAAAAATAAGA
GACCAGACATTAAGAAGGTTCAACAGCTGCTGCAAGAGATGACAGCTTCTTAA
