>Addgene plasmid #23749 | pDONR223-IRAK4 | addgene partial sequence | sequence record 29613 | 23749 with M13pUC-fwd
CCAATAATGATTTTATTTTGACTGATAGTGACCTGTTCGTTGCAACAAATTGATGAGCAATGCTTTTTTA
TAATGCCAACTTTGTACAAAAAAGTTGGCATGAACAAACCCATAACACCATCAACATATGTGCGCTGCCT
CAATGTTGGACTAATTAGGAAGCTGTCAGATTTTATTGATCCTCAAGAAGGATGGAAGAAGTTAGCTGTA
GCTATTAAAAAACCATCTGGTGATGATAGATACAATCAGTTTCACATAAGGAGATTTGAAGCATTACTTC
AAACTGGAAAAAGTCCCACTTCTGAATTACTGTTTGACTGGGGCACCACAAATTGCACAGTTGGTGATCT
TGTGGATCTTTTGATCCAAAATGAATTTTTTGCTCCTGCAAGTCTTTTGCTCCCAGATGCTGTTCCCAAA
ACTGCTAATACACTACCTTCTAAAGAAGCTATAACAGTTCAGCAAAAACAGATGCCTTTCTGTGACAAAG
ACAGGACATTGATGACACCTGTGCAGAATCTTGAACAAAGCTATATGCCACCTGACTCCTCAAGTCCAGA
AAATAAAAGTTTAGAAGTTAGTGATACACGTTTTCACAGTTTTTCATTTTATGAATTGAAGAATGTCACA
AATAACTTTGATGAACGACCCATTTCTGTTGGTGGTAATAAAATGGGAGAGGGAGGATTTGGAGTTGTAT
ATAAAGGCTACGTAAATAACACAACTGTGGCAGTGAAGAAGCTTGCAGCAATGGTTGACATTACTAC
